>Addgene plasmid #12735 | DCT.VV.Orf47 | addgene partial sequence | sequence record 19130 | T7 5'-TAATACGACTCACTATAGGG-3'
ACCGAATTCCAGCTGACCACCATGAATACCGGAATCATAGATTTATTTGATAATCATGTTGATAGTATAC
CAACTATATTACCTCATCAGTTAGCTACTCTAGATTATCTAGTTAGAACTATCATAGATGAGAACAGAAG
CGTGTTATTGTTCCATATTATGGGATCAGGTAAAACAATAATCGCTTTGTTGTTCGCCTTGGTAGCTTCC
AGATTTAAAAAGGTTTACATTCTAGTGCCTAATATCAACATTTTGAAAATTTTTAATTATAATATGGGTG
TAGCTATGAACTTGTTTAATGACGAATTCATAGCTGAGAATATCTTTATTCATTCCACAACAAGTTTTTA
TTCTCTTAATTATAACGATAACGTCATTAATTATAACGGATTATCTCGCTACAATAACTCTATTTTTATC
GTTGATGAGGCACATAATATCTTTGGGAATAATACTGGAGAACTTATGACCGTGATAAAAAATAAAAACA
AGATTCCTTTTCTACTATTGTCTGGATCTCCCATTACTAACACACCTAATACTCTGGGTCATATTATAGA
TTTAATGTCCGAAGAGACGATAGATTTTGGTGAGATTATTAGTCGTGGTAAGAAAGTAATTCAGACACTT
CTTAACGAACGCGGGTGTGAATGTACTTAAGGATTTGCTTAAAGGAAGAATATCATATTACGAAATGCCT
GATAA
