[The description below was written by a language model from this plasmid's Addgene catalogue record.]
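Description:
DCT.VV.Orf47 is a mammalian expression plasmid built on the commercial pcDNA 3.1D V5-His-TOPO backbone (about 5.5 kb without insert) and carrying a roughly 1.9 kb open reading frame from vaccinia virus. The insert, named VV.Orf47 within its library and also listed as VV_WR_111, is annotated as a subunit of the virion early transcription factor (VETF). It is flanked by BamHI sites that remain intact on both sides, so the fragment can in principle be released with that single enzyme. The plasmid is maintained at high copy in E. coli under ampicillin selection, and a neomycin resistance marker permits G418 selection of transfected mammalian cells.

The record does not list a promoter or tags. Vectors of this pcDNA3.1 family generally drive expression from the CMV immediate-early promoter, have a T7 promoter upstream of the cloning site (consistent with the T7 sequencing primer given here), and offer C-terminal V5 and polyhistidine epitopes. Whether the ORF is actually in frame with those tags is not stated.

The construct belongs to a library of individually cloned vaccinia ORFs associated with work identifying poxvirus CD8+ T cell determinants to inform the design and characterization of smallpox vaccines. Expressing single viral genes in mammalian cells in this way lets individual viral proteins be tested as sources of T cell epitopes. The plasmid was made for screening, and the depositors caution that its sequence may differ from the current canonical version of the gene. The ORF names are specific to this library, with the corresponding Copenhagen and WR strain names given in an accompanying spreadsheet. Users should check the available quality-control sequencing before relying on the clone for work that requires an exact coding sequence.
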