Addgene plasmid #12735: DCT.VV.Orf47
Purpose: This plasmid was designed for screening purposes and may contain discrepancies relative to the current canonical GenBank version of the gene.
Depositing lab: Jack Bennink & Jon Yewdell. Depositing organization: National Institute of Allergy and Infectious Diseases (NIAID). Publication: Identification of poxvirus CD8+ T cell determinants to enable rational design and characterization of smallpox vaccines. Tscharke DC, Karupiah G, Zhou J, Palmore T, Irvine KR, Haeryfar SM, Williams S, Sidney J, Sette A, Bennink JR, Yewdell JW. J Exp Med. 2005 January 3; 201(1): 95–104. 10.1084/jem.20041912 PubMed 15623576.
Backbone
  Vector backbone: pcDNA 3.1D V5-His-TOPO
  Backbone manufacturer: Invitrogen
  Backbone size w/o insert (bp): 5514
  Vector type: Mammalian Expression
  Selectable markers: Neomycin (select with G418)
Growth in bacteria
  Bacterial resistance: Ampicillin, 100 μg/mL
  Growth temperature: 37°C
  Growth strain: DH5alpha
  Copy number: High Copy
Gene/Insert
  Gene/Insert name: VV.Orf47 (alt names: VV_WR_111; virion early transcription factor subunit, VETF)
  Species: Vaccinia Virus
  Insert size (bp): 1914
  GenBank ID: 9791041
  Cloning method: Restriction Enzyme; 5′ cloning site BamHI (not destroyed); 3′ cloning site BamHI (not destroyed)
  Sequencing primers: 5′ Universal T7
Terms and licenses: Academic/Nonprofit Terms; Industry Terms: Not Available to Industry
Depositor comments: Please see the Vaccinia kit page ( https://www.addgene.org/vvorf/ ) for more information. The kit page contains the supplemental VVOrfData spreadsheet, which includes important information about this plasmid. The plasmid and insert names provided here relate only to this library. The name of the ORF (if present) in VACV strain Copenhagen and the name of the ORF (if annotated) in VACV strain WR sequence can be found in VVOrfData spreadsheet. Please note that the amino acid sequence given for each ORF in the spreadsheet may contain some errors. Additionally, changes from the expected sequence may be present in these plasmids. Please see Addgene's quality control sequence and sequencing notes in the VVOrfData spreadsheet before ordering this plasmid.
How to cite: DCT.VV.Orf47 was a gift from Jack Bennink & Jon Yewdell (Addgene plasmid # 12735 ; http://n2t.net/addgene:12735 ; RRID:Addgene_12735)
